Addgene plasmid #123404: TRAV38-1
Purpose: construction of TCR
Depositing lab: Catherine Wu. Depositing organization: Dana-Farber Cancer Institute. Publication: A cloning and expression system to probe T-cell receptor specificity and assess functional avidity to neoantigens. Hu Z, Anandappa AJ, Sun J, Kim J, Leet DE, Bozym DJ, Chen C, Williams L, Shukla SA, Zhang W, Tabbaa D, Steelman S, Olive O, Livak KJ, Kishi H, Muraguchi A, Guleria I, Stevens J, Lane WJ, Burkhardt UE, Fritsch EF, Neuberg D, Ott PA, Keskin DB, Hacohen N, Wu CJ. Blood. 2018 Nov 1;132(18):1911-1921. doi: 10.1182/blood-2018-04-843763. Epub 2018 Aug 27. PubMed 30150207.
Backbone
  Vector backbone: pUC57-kanamycin
  Vector type: Bacterial Expression
Growth in bacteria
  Bacterial resistance: Kanamycin, 50 μg/mL
  Growth temperature: 37°C
  Growth strain: DH5alpha
  Copy number: High Copy
Gene/Insert
  Gene/Insert name: TRAV38-1
  Species: H. sapiens (human)
  Mutation: WT
  Entrez Gene: TRAV38-1 (a.k.a. TCRAV14S2, TCRAV38S1, TRAV381)
  Cloning method: Unknown
Terms and licenses: Academic/Nonprofit Terms; Industry Terms: Not Available to Industry
Depositor comments: Cloning Method: Golden Gate.
How to cite: TRAV38-1 was a gift from Catherine Wu (Addgene plasmid # 123404 ; http://n2t.net/addgene:123404 ; RRID:Addgene_123404)
