[The description below was written by a language model from this plasmid's Addgene catalogue record and pLannotate feature annotations shown in this document.]
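Description:
TRAV38-1 is a small (about 3.5 kb) bacterial cloning plasmid built on the pUC57-kanamycin backbone. It serves as a donor module for assembling human T-cell receptor expression constructs. It replicates in E. coli from a high-copy ColE1/pUC-type origin and is selected with kanamycin through the aph(3')-Ia KanR gene. Remnants of the pUC lac region flank the insert (lac promoter, operator, CAP site, and fragments of lacZα and lacI), and short rop and bom fragments are backbone leftovers. Although the plasmid is catalogued as a bacterial expression vector, nothing in the record suggests the insert is meant to be expressed in bacteria, and no mammalian promoter or polyadenylation signal is annotated. It is best read as a parts-storage plasmid.

The catalogued insert is the wild-type human TRAV38-1 gene segment, a variable region of the TCR alpha chain. The feature table shows three coding elements arranged on the same strand. First comes a TCR beta constant region (annotated as TRBC1), then a foot-and-mouth disease virus F2A ribosome-skipping peptide, and then a V-region segment. The automated annotation labels this last segment as a fragment of TRDV1. That is probably a homology-based hit on the TRAV38-1 sequence rather than a true delta-chain segment, though the record does not resolve the discrepancy. The layout suggests that the module links the end of a beta chain, through the 2A peptide, to the start of an alpha chain, which would allow both chains to be produced from a single open reading frame. The depositor notes Golden Gate cloning, which is consistent with combining this piece with other TCR parts, but the type IIS sites, partner fragments and destination vector are not described. The stated purpose is TCR construction, in a system for probing TCR specificity and functional avidity to neoantigens.
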