Features (pLannotate 1.2.2; 12 found; start..end, strand, type, name):
     57..214     -  CDS            lacZα (fragment): LacZα fragment of β-galactosidase; lacZ fragment
    256..780     +  CDS            TRBC1: TRBC1_HUMAN - Experimental evidence at protein level: Swiss-Prot protein existence level 1. Constant region of T cell receptor (TR) beta chain (PubMed:24600447). Alpha-beta T cell receptors are antigen specific receptors which are essential to the immune response and are present on the cell surface of T lymphocytes. Recognize peptide-major histocompatibility (MH) (pMH) complexes that are displayed by antigen presenting cells (APC), a prerequisite for efficient T cell adaptive immunity against pathogens (PubMed:25493333). Binding of alpha-beta TR to pMH complex initiates TR-CD3 clustering on th
    805..870     +  CDS            F2A: 2A peptide from foot-and-mouth disease virus polyprotein Eukaryotic ribosomes fail to insert a peptide bond between the Gly and Pro residues, yielding separate polypeptides.
    922..1200    +  CDS            TRDV1 (fragment): TRDV1_HUMAN - Experimental evidence at protein level: Swiss-Prot protein existence level 1. V region of the variable domain of T cell receptor (TR) delta chain that participates in the antigen recognition (PubMed:24600447). Gamma-delta TRs recognize a variety of self and foreign non-peptide antigens frequently expressed at the epithelial boundaries between the host and external environment, including endogenous lipids presented by MH-like protein CD1D and phosphoantigens presented by butyrophilin-like molecule BTN3A1. Upon antigen recognition induces rapid, innate-like immune responses involve
   1289..1305    -  protein_bind   lac operator: The lac repressor binds to the lac operator to inhibit transcription in E. coli. This inhibition can be relieved by adding lactose or isopropyl-β-D-thiogalactopyranoside (IPTG). lac repressor encoded by lacI
   1313..1343    -  promoter       lac promoter: promoter for the E. coli lac operon
   1358..1379    -  protein_bind   CAP binding site: CAP binding activates transcription in the presence of cAMP. E. coli catabolite activator protein
   1392..1484    -  CDS            lacI (fragment): lac repressor; lacI; The lac repressor binds to the lac operator to inhibit transcription in E. coli. This inhibition can be relieved by adding lactose or isopropyl-β-D-thiogalactopyranoside (IPTG).
   1667..2255    -  rep_origin     ori: high-copy-number ColE1/pMB1/pBR322/pUC origin of replication
   2433..3242    -  CDS            KanR: aminoglycoside phosphotransferase; aph(3')-Ia; confers resistance to kanamycin in bacteria or G418 (Geneticin®) in eukaryotes
   3349..3390    +  CDS            rop (fragment): Rop protein, which maintains plasmids at low copy number; rop
   3492..51      +  misc_feature   bom (fragment) (across the origin): basis of mobility region from pBR322
>Addgene plasmid #123404 | TRAV38-1 | addgene full sequence | sequence record 244182 | Addgene NGS Result
ATGCGGTGTGAAATACCGCACAGATGCGTAAGGAGAAAATACCGCATCAGGCGCCATTCGCCATTCAGGC
TGCGCAACTGTTGGGAAGGGCGATCGGTGCGGGCCTCTTCGCTATTACGCCAGCTGGCGAAAGGGGGATG
TGCTGCAAGGCGATTAAGTTGGGTAACGCCAGGGTTTTCCCAGTCACGACGTTGTAAAACGACGGCCAGA
GAATTCGAGCTCGGTACCTCGCGAATACATCTAGATGGTCTCTACCTGAACAAGGTGTTCCCACCCGAGG
TCGCTGTGTTTGAGCCATCAGAAGCAGAGATCTCCCACACCCAAAAGGCCACACTGGTGTGCCTGGCCAC
AGGCTTCTTCCCCGACCACGTGGAGCTGAGCTGGTGGGTGAATGGGAAGGAGGTGCACAGTGGGGTCAGC
ACGGACCCGCAGCCCCTCAAGGAGCAGCCCGCCCTCAATGACTCCAGATACTGCCTGAGCAGCCGCCTGA
GGGTTTCGGCCACCTTCTGGCAGAACCCCCGCAACCACTTCCGCTGTCAAGTCCAGTTCTACGGGCTCTC
GGAGAATGACGAGTGGACCCAGGATAGGGCCAAACCCGTCACCCAGATCGTCAGCGCCGAGGCCTGGGGT
AGAGCAGACTGTGGCTTTACCTCGGTGTCCTACCAGCAAGGGGTCCTGTCTGCCACCATCCTCTATGAGA
TCCTGCTAGGGAAGGCCACCCTGTATGCTGTGCTGGTCAGCGCCCTTGTGTTGATGGCCATGGTCAAGAG
AAAGGATTTCAGGAGGAGGAGGAGCGGCAGTGGAGTGAAACAGACTTTGAATTTTGACCTTCTCAAGTTG
GCGGGAGACGTGGAGTCCAACCCAGGGCCCATGACACGAGTTAGCTTGCTGTGGGCAGTCGTGGTGTCCA
CCTGTCTTGAATCCGGCATGGCCCAGACAGTCACTCAGTCTCAACCAGAGATGTCTGTGCAGGAGGCAGA
GACTGTGACCCTGAGTTGCACATATGACACCAGTGAGAATAATTATTATTTGTTCTGGTACAAGCAGCCT
CCCAGCAGGCAGATGATTCTCGTTATTCGCCAAGAAGCTTATAAGCAACAGAATGCAACGGAGAATCGTT
TCTCTGTGAACTTCCAGAAAGCAGCCAAATCCTTCAGTCTCAAGATCTCAGACTCACAGCTGGGGGACAC
TGCGATGTATTGAGACCATCGGATCCCGGGCCCGTCGACTGCAGAGGCCTGCATGCAAGCTTGGTGTAAT
CATGGTCATAGCTGTTTCCTGTGTGAAATTGTTATCCGCTCACAATTCCACACAACATACGAGCCGGAAG
CATAAAGTGTAAAGCCTGGGGTGCCTAATGAGTGAGCTAACTCACATTAATTGCGTTGCGCTCACTGCCC
GCTTTCCAGTCGGGAAACCTGTCGTGCCAGCTGCATTAATGAATCGGCCAACGCGCGGGGAGAGGCGGTT
TGCGTATTGGGCGCTCTTCCGCTTCCTCGCTCACTGACTCGCTGCGCTCGGTCGTTCGGCTGCGGCGAGC
GGTATCAGCTCACTCAAAGGCGGTAATACGGTTATCCACAGAATCAGGGGATAACGCAGGAAAGAACATG
TGAGCAAAAGGCCAGCAAAAGGCCAGGAACCGTAAAAAGGCCGCGTTGCTGGCGTTTTTCCATAGGCTCC
GCCCCCCTGACGAGCATCACAAAAATCGACGCTCAAGTCAGAGGTGGCGAAACCCGACAGGACTATAAAG
ATACCAGGCGTTTCCCCCTGGAAGCTCCCTCGTGCGCTCTCCTGTTCCGACCCTGCCGCTTACCGGATAC
CTGTCCGCCTTTCTCCCTTCGGGAAGCGTGGCGCTTTCTCATAGCTCACGCTGTAGGTATCTCAGTTCGG
TGTAGGTCGTTCGCTCCAAGCTGGGCTGTGTGCACGAACCCCCCGTTCAGCCCGACCGCTGCGCCTTATC
CGGTAACTATCGTCTTGAGTCCAACCCGGTAAGACACGACTTATCGCCACTGGCAGCAGCCACTGGTAAC
AGGATTAGCAGAGCGAGGTATGTAGGCGGTGCTACAGAGTTCTTGAAGTGGTGGCCTAACTACGGCTACA
CTAGAAGAACAGTATTTGGTATCTGCGCTCTGCTGAAGCCAGTTACCTTCGGAAAAAGAGTTGGTAGCTC
TTGATCCGGCAAACAAACCACCGCTGGTAGCGGTGGTTTTTTTGTTTGCAAGCAGCAGATTACGCGCAGA
AAAAAAGGATCTCAAGAAGATCCTTTGATCTTTTCTACGGGGTCTGACGCTCAGTGGAACGAAAACTCAC
GTTAAGGGATTTTGGTCATGAGATTATCAAAAAGGATCTTCACCTAGATCCTTTTAAATTAAAAATGAAG
TTTTAAATCAAGCCCAATCTGAATAATGTTACAACCAATTAACCAATTCTGATTAGAAAAACTCATCGAG
CATCAAATGAAACTGCAATTTATTCATATCAGGATTATCAATACCATATTTTTGAAAAAGCCGTTTCTGT
AATGAAGGAGAAAACTCACCGAGGCAGTTCCATAGGATGGCAAGATCCTGGTATCGGTCTGCGATTCCGA
CTCGTCCAACATCAATACAACCTATTAATTTCCCCTCGTCAAAAATAAGGTTATCAAGTGAGAAATCACC
ATGAGTGACGACTGAATCCGGTGAGAATGGCAAAAGTTTATGCATTTCTTTCCAGACTTGTTCAACAGGC
CAGCCATTACGCTCGTCATCAAAATCACTCGCATCAACCAAACCGTTATTCATTCGTGATTGCGCCTGAG
CGAGACGAAATACGCGATCGCTGTTAAAAGGACAATTACAAACAGGAATCGAATGCAACCGGCGCAGGAA
CACTGCCAGCGCATCAACAATATTTTCACCTGAATCAGGATATTCTTCTAATACCTGGAATGCTGTTTTT
CCGGGGATCGCAGTGGTGAGTAACCATGCATCATCAGGAGTACGGATAAAATGCTTGATGGTCGGAAGAG
GCATAAATTCCGTCAGCCAGTTTAGTCTGACCATCTCATCTGTAACATCATTGGCAACGCTACCTTTGCC
ATGTTTCAGAAACAACTCTGGCGCATCGGGCTTCCCATACAAGCGATAGATTGTCGCACCTGATTGCCCG
ACATTATCGCGAGCCCATTTATACCCATATAAATCAGCATCCATGTTGGAATTTAATCGCGGCCTCGACG
TTTCCCGTTGAATATGGCTCATAACACCCCTTGTATTACTGTTTATGTAAGCAGACAGTTTTATTGTTCA
TGATGATATATTTTTATCTTGTGCAATGTAACATCAGAGATTTTGAGACACGGGCCAGAGCTGCATCGCG
CGTTTCGGTGATGACGGTGAAAACCTCTGACACATGCAGCTCCCGGAGACGGTCACAGCTTGTCTGTAAG
CGGATGCCGGGAGCAGACAAGCCCGTCAGGGCGCGTCAGCGGGTGTTGGCGGGTGTCGGGGCTGGCTTAA
CTATGCGGCATCAGAGCAGATTGTACTGAGAGTGCACCAT
